>Addgene plasmid #22784 | pCyPet-Rac1(T17N) | addgene partial sequence | sequence record 28666 | 22784 with hRAC1-R (GATACCACTTTGCACGGACA)
CAAATTAAGAACACATCTGTTTGCGGATAGGATAGGGGGCGTAATCTGTCATAATCTTCTTGTCCAGCTG
TATCCCATAAGCCCAGATTCACCGGTTTTCCATCTACCATAACATTGGCAGAATAATTGTCAAAGACAGT
AGGGATATATTCTCCAGGAAATGCATTGGTTGTGTAACTGATCAGTAGGCAATTTTTACCTACAGCTCCG
TCTCCCACCACCACACACTTGATGGCCTGCGGGGATCCGAGCTCAGATCTGAGTCCGGACTTGTACAGCT
CGTCCATGCCGTGGGTGATGCCGGCGGCGGTCACGAACTCCAGCAGCACCATGTGGTCCCGCTTCTCGTT
GGGGTCCTTGCTCAGGGCGCTCTGGGTGCTCAGGTAGTGGTTGTCGGGCAGGATCACGGGGCCGTCGCCG
ATGGGGGTGTTCTGCTGGTAGTGGTCGGCCAGCTGCACGCTGCCGTCGGTGATGTTGTGCCGGGCCTTGA
AGTTGGCCTTGATGCCGTTCTTCTGCTTGTCGGCGGTGATGTACACGTTGTGGCTGATGTAGTTGTACTC
CAGCTTGTGGCCCAGGATGTTGCCGTCCTCCTTGAAGTCGATGCCCTTCAGCTCGATCCGGTTCACCAGG
GTGTCGCCCTCGAACTTCACCTCGGCCCGGGTCTTGTAGTTGCCGTCGTCCTTGAAGAAGATGGTCCGCT
CCTGCACGTAGNC
