>Addgene plasmid #22784 | pCyPet-Rac1(T17N) | addgene partial sequence | sequence record 28667 | 22784 with CMV-F
TTAGCAGAGCTGGTTNGTGAACCGTCAGATCCGCTAGCACCATGGTGAGCAAGGGCGAGGAACTGTTCGG
CGGCATCGTGCCCATCCTGGTGGAGCTGGAGGGCGACGTGAACGGCCACAAGTTCAGCGTGAGCGGCGAG
GGCGAGGGCGACGCCACCTACGGCAAGCTGACCCTGAAGTTCATCTGCACCACCGGCAAGCTGCCCGTGC
CCTGGCCCACCCTGGTGACCACCCTGACCTGGGGCGTGCAGTGCTTCAGCCGGTACCCCGACCACATGAA
GCAGCACGACTTCTTCAAGAGCGTGATGCCCGAGGGCTACGTGCAGGAGCGGACCATCTTCTTCAAGGAC
GACGGCAACTACAAGACCCGGGCCGAGGTGAAGTTCGAGGGCGACACCCTGGTGAACCGGATCGAGCTGA
AGGGCATCGACTTCAAGGAGGACGGCAACATCCTGGGCCACAAGCTGGAGTACAACTACATCAGCCACAA
CGTGTACATCACCGCCGACAAGCAGAAGAACGGCATCAAGGCCAACTTCAAGGCCCGGCACAACATCACC
GACGGCAGCGTGCAGCTGGCCGACCACTACCAGCAGAACACCCCCATCGGCGACGGCCCCGTGATCCTGC
CCGACAACCACTACCTGAGCACCCAGAGCGCCCTGAGCAAGGACCCCAACGAGAAGCGGGACCACATGGT
GCTGCTGGAGTTCGTGACCGCCGCCGGCATCACCCACGGCATGGACGAGCTGTACAAGTCCGGAT
