[The description below was written by a language model from this plasmid's Addgene catalogue record.]
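Description:
pCyPet-Rac1(T17N) is a mammalian expression plasmid built on the pCyPet-C1 backbone (about 4.7 kb without insert), a C1-style fluorescent protein fusion vector in which the gene of interest is placed downstream of, and in frame with, the fluorescent protein. It is maintained as a high-copy plasmid in E. coli under kanamycin selection. The record does not explicitly list the promoter or the origin of replication. The use of a CMV sequencing primer at the 5′ end suggests expression from a CMV promoter, as is usual for this vector family.

The payload is an approximately 580 bp insert encoding human RAC1, cloned between BamHI and EcoRI sites that are both retained. It carries the T17N substitution. CyPet, a cyan fluorescent protein derived from Aequorea victoria GFP and optimised as a FRET donor, is supplied by the backbone and fused to the N terminus of Rac1. This leaves the C-terminal end of the GTPase free, which is the region normally lipid-modified for membrane targeting. T17N is the classic dominant-negative Rac1 mutation: it favours the nucleotide-free or GDP-bound state and sequesters guanine nucleotide exchange factors, blocking activation of the endogenous protein.

The construct comes from work on how Rho family GTPase activities are coordinated during cell protrusion. There, a fluorescently tagged inactive Rac1 would plausibly serve as a negative control for Rac1 activity biosensor measurements by FRET imaging, or as a visible means of inhibiting Rac1 signalling in transfected cells, though the record does not state its exact role.
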