Addgene plasmid #22784: pCyPet-Rac1(T17N)
Depositing lab: Klaus Hahn. Depositing organization: University of North Carolina at Chapel Hill. Publication: Coordination of Rho GTPase activities during cell protrusion. Machacek M, Hodgson L, Welch C, Elliott H, Pertz O, Nalbant P, Abell A, Johnson GL, Hahn KM, Danuser G. Nature. 2009 Sep 3. 461(7260):99-103. 10.1038/nature08242 PubMed 19693013.
Backbone
  Vector backbone: pCyPet-C1
  Backbone size w/o insert (bp): 4700
  Vector type: Mammalian Expression
Growth in bacteria
  Bacterial resistance: Kanamycin, 50 μg/mL
  Growth temperature: 37°C
  Growth strain: DH5alpha
  Copy number: High Copy
Gene/Insert
  Gene/Insert name: Rac1 (T17N)
  Species: H. sapiens (human); A. victoria
  Insert size (bp): 580
  Mutation: Rac1 T17N.
  Entrez Gene: RAC1 (a.k.a. MIG5, MRD48, Rac-1, TC-25, p21-Rac1)
  Tag / fusion protein: CyPet (N terminal on backbone)
  Cloning method: Restriction Enzyme; 5′ cloning site BamHI (not destroyed); 3′ cloning site EcoRI (not destroyed)
  Sequencing primers: 5′ CMV, 3' XFP primer
Terms and licenses: Academic/Nonprofit Terms; Industry Terms: Not Available to Industry
How to cite: pCyPet-Rac1(T17N) was a gift from Klaus Hahn (Addgene plasmid # 22784 ; http://n2t.net/addgene:22784 ; RRID:Addgene_22784)
